>Addgene plasmid #138491 | NG-ABE8e | addgene full sequence | sequence record 272891 | Addgene NGS Result
ATATGCCAAGTACGCCCCCTATTGACGTCAATGACGGTAAATGGCCCGCCTGGCATTATGCCCAGTACAT
GACCTTATGGGACTTTCCTACTTGGCAGTACATCTACGTATTAGTCATCGCTATTACCATGGTGATGCGG
TTTTGGCAGTACATCAATGGGCGTGGATAGCGGTTTGACTCACGGGGATTTCCAAGTCTCCACCCCATTG
ACGTCAATGGGAGTTTGTTTTGGCACCAAAATCAACGGGACTTTCCAAAATGTCGTAACAACTCCGCCCC
ATTGACGCAAATGGGCGGTAGGCGTGTACGGTGGGAGGTCTATATAAGCAGAGCTGGTTTAGTGAACCGT
CAGATCCGCTAGAGATCCGCGGCCGCTAATACGACTCACTATAGGGAGAGCCGCCACCATGAAACGGACA
GCCGACGGAAGCGAGTTCGAGTCACCAAAGAAGAAGCGGAAAGTCTCTGAGGTGGAGTTTTCCCACGAGT
ACTGGATGAGACATGCCCTGACCCTGGCCAAGAGGGCACGGGATGAGAGGGAGGTGCCTGTGGGAGCCGT
GCTGGTGCTGAACAATAGAGTGATCGGCGAGGGCTGGAACAGAGCCATCGGCCTGCACGACCCAACAGCC
CATGCCGAAATTATGGCCCTGAGACAGGGCGGCCTGGTCATGCAGAACTACAGACTGATTGACGCCACCC
TGTACGTGACATTCGAGCCTTGCGTGATGTGCGCCGGCGCCATGATCCACTCTAGGATCGGCCGCGTGGT
GTTTGGCGTGAGGAACTCAAAAAGAGGCGCCGCAGGCTCCCTGATGAACGTGCTGAACTACCCCGGCATG
AATCACCGCGTCGAAATTACCGAGGGAATCCTGGCAGATGAATGTGCCGCCCTGCTGTGCGATTTCTATC
GGATGCCTAGACAGGTGTTCAATGCTCAGAAGAAGGCCCAGAGCTCCATCAACTCCGGAGGATCTAGCGG
AGGCTCCTCTGGCTCTGAGACACCTGGCACAAGCGAGAGCGCAACACCTGAAAGCAGCGGGGGCAGCAGC
GGGGGGTCAGACAAGAAGTACAGCATCGGCCTGGCCATCGGCACCAACTCTGTGGGCTGGGCCGTGATCA
CCGACGAGTACAAGGTGCCCAGCAAGAAATTCAAGGTGCTGGGCAACACCGACCGGCACAGCATCAAGAA
GAACCTGATCGGAGCCCTGCTGTTCGACAGCGGCGAAACAGCCGAGGCCACCCGGCTGAAGAGAACCGCC
AGAAGAAGATACACCAGACGGAAGAACCGGATCTGCTATCTGCAAGAGATCTTCAGCAACGAGATGGCCA
AGGTGGACGACAGCTTCTTCCACAGACTGGAAGAGTCCTTCCTGGTGGAAGAGGATAAGAAGCACGAGCG
GCACCCCATCTTCGGCAACATCGTGGACGAGGTGGCCTACCACGAGAAGTACCCCACCATCTACCACCTG
AGAAAGAAACTGGTGGACAGCACCGACAAGGCCGACCTGCGGCTGATCTATCTGGCCCTGGCCCACATGA
TCAAGTTCCGGGGCCACTTCCTGATCGAGGGCGACCTGAACCCCGACAACAGCGACGTGGACAAGCTGTT
CATCCAGCTGGTGCAGACCTACAACCAGCTGTTCGAGGAAAACCCCATCAACGCCAGCGGCGTGGACGCC
AAGGCCATCCTGTCTGCCAGACTGAGCAAGAGCAGACGGCTGGAAAATCTGATCGCCCAGCTGCCCGGCG
AGAAGAAGAATGGCCTGTTCGGAAACCTGATTGCCCTGAGCCTGGGCCTGACCCCCAACTTCAAGAGCAA
CTTCGACCTGGCCGAGGATGCCAAACTGCAGCTGAGCAAGGACACCTACGACGACGACCTGGACAACCTG
CTGGCCCAGATCGGCGACCAGTACGCCGACCTGTTTCTGGCCGCCAAGAACCTGTCCGACGCCATCCTGC
TGAGCGACATCCTGAGAGTGAACACCGAGATCACCAAGGCCCCCCTGAGCGCCTCTATGATCAAGAGATA
CGACGAGCACCACCAGGACCTGACCCTGCTGAAAGCTCTCGTGCGGCAGCAGCTGCCTGAGAAGTACAAA
GAGATTTTCTTCGACCAGAGCAAGAACGGCTACGCCGGCTACATTGACGGCGGAGCCAGCCAGGAAGAGT
TCTACAAGTTCATCAAGCCCATCCTGGAAAAGATGGACGGCACCGAGGAACTGCTCGTGAAGCTGAACAG
AGAGGACCTGCTGCGGAAGCAGCGGACCTTCGACAACGGCAGCATCCCCCACCAGATCCACCTGGGAGAG
CTGCACGCCATTCTGCGGCGGCAGGAAGATTTTTACCCATTCCTGAAGGACAACCGGGAAAAGATCGAGA
AGATCCTGACCTTCCGCATCCCCTACTACGTGGGCCCTCTGGCCAGGGGAAACAGCAGATTCGCCTGGAT
GACCAGAAAGAGCGAGGAAACCATCACCCCCTGGAACTTCGAGGAAGTGGTGGACAAGGGCGCTTCCGCC
CAGAGCTTCATCGAGCGGATGACCAACTTCGATAAGAACCTGCCCAACGAGAAGGTGCTGCCCAAGCACA
GCCTGCTGTACGAGTACTTCACCGTGTATAACGAGCTGACCAAAGTGAAATACGTGACCGAGGGAATGAG
AAAGCCCGCCTTCCTGAGCGGCGAGCAGAAAAAGGCCATCGTGGACCTGCTGTTCAAGACCAACCGGAAA
GTGACCGTGAAGCAGCTGAAAGAGGACTACTTCAAGAAAATCGAGTGCTTCGACTCCGTGGAAATCTCCG
GCGTGGAAGATCGGTTCAACGCCTCCCTGGGCACATACCACGATCTGCTGAAAATTATCAAGGACAAGGA
CTTCCTGGACAATGAGGAAAACGAGGACATTCTGGAAGATATCGTGCTGACCCTGACACTGTTTGAGGAC
AGAGAGATGATCGAGGAACGGCTGAAAACCTATGCCCACCTGTTCGACGACAAAGTGATGAAGCAGCTGA
AGCGGCGGAGATACACCGGCTGGGGCAGGCTGAGCCGGAAGCTGATCAACGGCATCCGGGACAAGCAGTC
CGGCAAGACAATCCTGGATTTCCTGAAGTCCGACGGCTTCGCCAACAGAAACTTCATGCAGCTGATCCAC
GACGACAGCCTGACCTTTAAAGAGGACATCCAGAAAGCCCAGGTGTCCGGCCAGGGCGATAGCCTGCACG
AGCACATTGCCAATCTGGCCGGCAGCCCCGCCATTAAGAAGGGCATCCTGCAGACAGTGAAGGTGGTGGA
CGAGCTCGTGAAAGTGATGGGCCGGCACAAGCCCGAGAACATCGTGATCGAAATGGCCAGAGAGAACCAG
ACCACCCAGAAGGGACAGAAGAACAGCCGCGAGAGAATGAAGCGGATCGAAGAGGGCATCAAAGAGCTGG
GCAGCCAGATCCTGAAAGAACACCCCGTGGAAAACACCCAGCTGCAGAACGAGAAGCTGTACCTGTACTA
CCTGCAGAATGGGCGGGATATGTACGTGGACCAGGAACTGGACATCAACCGGCTGTCCGACTACGATGTG
GACCATATCGTGCCTCAGAGCTTTCTGAAGGACGACTCCATCGACAACAAGGTGCTGACCAGAAGCGACA
AGAACCGGGGCAAGAGCGACAACGTGCCCTCCGAAGAGGTCGTGAAGAAGATGAAGAACTACTGGCGGCA
GCTGCTGAACGCCAAGCTGATTACCCAGAGAAAGTTCGACAATCTGACCAAGGCCGAGAGAGGCGGCCTG
AGCGAACTGGATAAGGCCGGCTTCATCAAGAGACAGCTGGTGGAAACCCGGCAGATCACAAAGCACGTGG
CACAGATCCTGGACTCCCGGATGAACACTAAGTACGACGAGAATGACAAGCTGATCCGGGAAGTGAAAGT
GATCACCCTGAAGTCCAAGCTGGTGTCCGATTTCCGGAAGGATTTCCAGTTTTACAAAGTGCGCGAGATC
AACAACTACCACCACGCCCACGACGCCTACCTGAACGCCGTCGTGGGAACCGCCCTGATCAAAAAGTACC
CTAAGCTGGAAAGCGAGTTCGTGTACGGCGACTACAAGGTGTACGACGTGCGGAAGATGATCGCCAAGAG
CGAGCAGGAAATCGGCAAGGCTACCGCCAAGTACTTCTTCTACAGCAACATCATGAACTTTTTCAAGACC
GAGATTACCCTGGCCAACGGCGAGATCCGGAAGCGGCCTCTGATCGAGACAAACGGCGAAACCGGGGAGA
TCGTGTGGGATAAGGGCCGGGATTTTGCCACCGTGCGGAAAGTGCTGAGCATGCCCCAAGTGAATATCGT
GAAAAAGACCGAGGTGCAGACAGGCGGCTTCAGCAAAGAGTCTATCAGGCCCAAGAGGAACAGCGATAAG
CTGATCGCCAGAAAGAAGGACTGGGACCCTAAGAAGTACGGCGGCTTCGTCAGCCCCACCGTGGCCTATT
CTGTGCTGGTGGTGGCCAAAGTGGAAAAGGGCAAGTCCAAGAAACTGAAGAGTGTGAAAGAGCTGCTGGG
GATCACCATCATGGAAAGAAGCAGCTTCGAGAAGAATCCCATCGACTTTCTGGAAGCCAAGGGCTACAAA
GAAGTGAAAAAGGACCTGATCATCAAGCTGCCTAAGTACTCCCTGTTCGAGCTGGAAAACGGCCGGAAGA
GAATGCTGGCCTCTGCCAGATTCCTGCAGAAGGGAAACGAACTGGCCCTGCCCTCCAAATATGTGAACTT
CCTGTACCTGGCCAGCCACTATGAGAAGCTGAAGGGCTCCCCCGAGGATAATGAGCAGAAACAGCTGTTT
GTGGAACAGCACAAGCACTACCTGGACGAGATCATCGAGCAGATCAGCGAGTTCTCCAAGAGAGTGATCC
TGGCCGACGCTAATCTGGACAAAGTGCTGTCCGCCTACAACAAGCACCGGGATAAGCCCATCAGAGAGCA
GGCCGAGAATATCATCCACCTGTTTACCCTGACCAATCTGGGAGCCCCTAGGGCCTTCAAGTACTTTGAC
ACCACCATCGACCGGAAGGTGTACAGGAGCACCAAAGAGGTGCTGGACGCCACCCTGATCCACCAGAGCA
TCACCGGCCTGTACGAGACACGGATCGACCTGTCTCAGCTGGGAGGTGACTCTGGCGGCTCAAAAAGAAC
CGCCGACGGCAGCGAATTCGAGCCCAAGAAGAAGAGGAAAGTCTAACCGGTCATCATCACCATCACCATT
GAGTTTAAACCCGCTGATCAGCCTCGACTGTGCCTTCTAGTTGCCAGCCATCTGTTGTTTGCCCCTCCCC
CGTGCCTTCCTTGACCCTGGAAGGTGCCACTCCCACTGTCCTTTCCTAATAAAATGAGGAAATTGCATCG
CATTGTCTGAGTAGGTGTCATTCTATTCTGGGGGGTGGGGTGGGGCAGGACAGCAAGGGGGAGGATTGGG
AAGACAATAGCAGGCATGCTGGGGATGCGGTGGGCTCTATGGCTTCTGAGGCGGAAAGAACCAGCTGGGG
CTCGATACCGTCGACCTCTAGCTAGAGCTTGGCGTAATCATGGTCATAGCTGTTTCCTGTGTGAAATTGT
TATCCGCTCACAATTCCACACAACATACGAGCCGGAAGCATAAAGTGTAAAGCCTAGGGTGCCTAATGAG
TGAGCTAACTCACATTAATTGCGTTGCGCTCACTGCCCGCTTTCCAGTCGGGAAACCTGTCGTGCCAGCT
GCATTAATGAATCGGCCAACGCGCGGGGAGAGGCGGTTTGCGTATTGGGCGCTCTTCCGCTTCCTCGCTC
ACTGACTCGCTGCGCTCGGTCGTTCGGCTGCGGCGAGCGGTATCAGCTCACTCAAAGGCGGTAATACGGT
TATCCACAGAATCAGGGGATAACGCAGGAAAGAACATGTGAGCAAAAGGCCAGCAAAAGGCCAGGAACCG
TAAAAAGGCCGCGTTGCTGGCGTTTTTCCATAGGCTCCGCCCCCCTGACGAGCATCACAAAAATCGACGC
TCAAGTCAGAGGTGGCGAAACCCGACAGGACTATAAAGATACCAGGCGTTTCCCCCTGGAAGCTCCCTCG
TGCGCTCTCCTGTTCCGACCCTGCCGCTTACCGGATACCTGTCCGCCTTTCTCCCTTCGGGAAGCGTGGC
GCTTTCTCATAGCTCACGCTGTAGGTATCTCAGTTCGGTGTAGGTCGTTCGCTCCAAGCTGGGCTGTGTG
CACGAACCCCCCGTTCAGCCCGACCGCTGCGCCTTATCCGGTAACTATCGTCTTGAGTCCAACCCGGTAA
GACACGACTTATCGCCACTGGCAGCAGCCACTGGTAACAGGATTAGCAGAGCGAGGTATGTAGGCGGTGC
TACAGAGTTCTTGAAGTGGTGGCCTAACTACGGCTACACTAGAAGAACAGTATTTGGTATCTGCGCTCTG
CTGAAGCCAGTTACCTTCGGAAAAAGAGTTGGTAGCTCTTGATCCGGCAAACAAACCACCGCTGGTAGCG
GTGGTTTTTTTGTTTGCAAGCAGCAGATTACGCGCAGAAAAAAAGGATCTCAAGAAGATCCTTTGATCTT
TTCTACGGGGTCTGACACTCAGTGGAACGAAAACTCACGTTAAGGGATTTTGGTCATGAGATTATCAAAA
AGGATCTTCACCTAGATCCTTTTAAATTAAAAATGAAGTTTTAAATCAATCTAAAGTATATATGAGTAAA
CTTGGTCTGACAGTTACCAATGCTTAATCAGTGAGGCACCTATCTCAGCGATCTGTCTATTTCGTTCATC
CATAGTTGCCTGACTCCCCGTCGTGTAGATAACTACGATACGGGAGGGCTTACCATCTGGCCCCAGTGCT
GCAATGATACCGCGAGACCCACGCTCACCGGCTCCAGATTTATCAGCAATAAACCAGCCAGCCGGAAGGG
CCGAGCGCAGAAGTGGTCCTGCAACTTTATCCGCCTCCATCCAGTCTATTAATTGTTGCCGGGAAGCTAG
AGTAAGTAGTTCGCCAGTTAATAGTTTGCGCAACGTTGTTGCCATTGCTACAGGCATCGTGGTGTCACGC
TCGTCGTTTGGTATGGCTTCATTCAGCTCCGGTTCCCAACGATCAAGGCGAGTTACATGATCCCCCATGT
TGTGCAAAAAAGCGGTTAGCTCCTTCGGTCCTCCGATCGTTGTCAGAAGTAAGTTGGCCGCAGTGTTATC
ACTCATGGTTATGGCAGCACTGCATAATTCTCTTACTGTCATGCCATCCGTAAGATGCTTTTCTGTGACT
GGTGAGTACTCAACCAAGTCATTCTGAGAATAGTGTATGCGGCGACCGAGTTGCTCTTGCCCGGCGTCAA
TACGGGATAATACCGCGCCACATAGCAGAACTTTAAAAGTGCTCATCATTGGAAAACGTTCTTCGGGGCG
AAAACTCTCAAGGATCTTACCGCTGTTGAGATCCAGTTCGATGTAACCCACTCGTGCACCCAACTGATCT
TCAGCATCTTTTACTTTCACCAGCGTTTCTGGGTGAGCAAAAACAGGAAGGCAAAATGCCGCAAAAAAGG
GAATAAGGGCGACACGGAAATGTTGAATACTCATACTCTTCCTTTTTCAATATTATTGAAGCATTTATCA
GGGTTATTGTCTCATGAGCGGATACATATTTGAATGTATTTAGAAAAATAAACAAATAGGGGTTCCGCGC
ACATTTCCCCGAAAAGTGCCACCTGACGTCGACGGATCGGGAGATCGATCTCCCGATCCCCTAGGGTCGA
CTCTCAGTACAATCTGCTCTGATGCCGCATAGTTAAGCCAGTATCTGCTCCCTGCTTGTGTGTTGGAGGT
CGCTGAGTAGTGCGCGAGCAAAATTTAAGCTACAACAAGGCAAGGCTTGACCGACAATTGCATGAAGAAT
CTGCTTAGGGTTAGGCGTTTTGCGCTGCTTCGCGATGTACGGGCCAGATATACGCGTTGACATTGATTAT
TGACTAGTTATTAATAGTAATCAATTACGGGGTCATTAGTTCATAGCCCATATATTGAGTTCCGCGTTAC
ATAACTTACGGTAAATGGCCCGCCTGGCTGACCGCCCAACGACCCCCGCCCATTGACGTCAATAATGACG
TATGTTCCCATAGTAACGCCAATAGGGACTTTCCATTGACGTCAATGGGTGGAGTATTTACGGTAAACTG
CCCACTTGGCAGTACATCAAGTGTATC
Features (pLannotate 1.2.2; 17 found; start..end, strand, type, name):
    132..335     +  promoter       CMV promoter: human cytomegalovirus (CMV) immediate early promoter
    377..395     +  promoter       T7 promoter: promoter for bacteriophage T7 RNA polymerase
    466..957     +  CDS            tadA: TADA_ECOLI - Also known as yfhC. Experimental evidence at protein level: Swiss-Prot protein existence level 1. Catalyzes the deamination of adenosine to inosine at the wobble position 34 of tRNA(Arg2). Essential for cell viability. From Escherichia coli (strain K12).
   1060..2661    +  CDS            dCas9(N): N-terminal portion of catalytically inactive Streptococcus pyogenes dCas9 carrying the D10A mutation (Zetsche et al., 2015)
   2662..5156    +  CDS            Cas9(C) (fragment): C-terminal portion of Streptococcus pyogenes Cas9 (Zetsche et al., 2015)
   5278..5502    +  polyA_signal   bGH poly(A) signal: bovine growth hormone polyadenylation signal
   5506..5527    +  promoter       SV40 promoter (fragment): SV40 enhancer and early promoter
   5532..5548    +  misc_feature   MCS (fragment): pBluescript multiple cloning site
   5597..5613    -  protein_bind   lac operator: The lac repressor binds to the lac operator to inhibit transcription in E. coli. This inhibition can be relieved by adding lactose or isopropyl-β-D-thiogalactopyranoside (IPTG). lac repressor encoded by lacI
   5621..5651    -  promoter       lac promoter: promoter for the E. coli lac operon
   5666..5687    -  protein_bind   CAP binding site: CAP binding activates transcription in the presence of cAMP. E. coli catabolite activator protein
   5700..5792    -  CDS            lacI (fragment): lac repressor; lacI; The lac repressor binds to the lac operator to inhibit transcription in E. coli. This inhibition can be relieved by adding lactose or isopropyl-β-D-thiogalactopyranoside (IPTG).
   5975..6563    -  rep_origin     ori: high-copy-number ColE1/pMB1/pBR322/pUC origin of replication
   6734..7594    -  CDS            AmpR: β-lactamase; bla; confers resistance to ampicillin, carbenicillin, and related antibiotics
   7595..7699    -  promoter       AmpR promoter: bla
   7770..7814    -  misc_feature   bom (fragment): basis of mobility region from pBR322
   8045..131     +  enhancer       CMV enhancer (across the origin): human cytomegalovirus immediate early enhancer
