[The description below was written by a language model from this plasmid's Addgene catalogue record and pLannotate feature annotations shown in this document.]
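Description:
NG-ABE8e is a mammalian expression plasmid of about 8.2 kb encoding an adenine (A-to-G) base editor. It is built on a pCMV backbone and propagated in E. coli through a pBR322/ColE1-family origin of replication, with selection by ampicillin via a β-lactamase (AmpR) gene under its own promoter. The backbone also retains short remnants that have no role in the payload: lac promoter/operator elements, a CAP binding site, a lacI fragment, a pBR322 bom fragment, and small pieces of an SV40 promoter and a multiple cloning site. No mammalian selection marker or reporter is annotated.

The payload is a single open reading frame driven by the human cytomegalovirus immediate-early enhancer and promoter and terminated by the bovine growth hormone polyadenylation signal. A T7 promoter lies between the CMV promoter and the coding region, which could support in vitro transcription. The fusion begins with an E. coli TadA-derived deaminase domain, recorded as the evolved 8e variant, followed after a gap that is unannotated (presumably a linker) by Streptococcus pyogenes Cas9. The annotation software splits Cas9 into an N-terminal portion carrying D10A and a C-terminal portion, but together these correspond to the nickase described in the catalogue entry, in its NG form, which indicates a variant with relaxed PAM recognition. Nuclear localisation signals are not annotated.

When guided to a target site by a separately supplied guide RNA, which this plasmid does not encode, the deaminase converts adenosine to inosine in the exposed DNA strand while the nickase cuts the opposite strand, yielding A•T-to-G•C changes without a double-strand break. The construct is used for transient transfection-based base editing in mammalian cells.
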