Addgene plasmid #138491: NG-ABE8e
Purpose: A-to-G base editor
Depositing lab: David Liu. Depositing organization: Broad Institute. Publication: Phage-assisted evolution of an adenine base editor with improved Cas domain compatibility and activity. Richter MF, Zhao KT, Eton E, Lapinaite A, Newby GA, Thuronyi BW, Wilson C, Koblan LW, Zeng J, Bauer DE, Doudna JA, Liu DR. Nat Biotechnol. 2020 Jul;38(7):883-891. doi: 10.1038/s41587-020-0453-z. Epub 2020 Mar 16. PubMed 32433547.
Backbone
  Vector backbone: pCMV with a BR322 origin
  Vector type: Mammalian Expression
Growth in bacteria
  Bacterial resistance: Ampicillin, 100 μg/mL
  Growth temperature: 37°C
  Growth strain: DH5alpha
  Copy number: Unknown
Gene/Insert
  Gene/Insert name: ecTadA(8e)-nSpCas9 (NG)
  Species: Other
  Cloning method: Unknown
Terms and licenses: Academic/Nonprofit Terms; Industry Terms: Not Available to Industry
How to cite: NG-ABE8e was a gift from David Liu (Addgene plasmid # 138491 ; http://n2t.net/addgene:138491 ; RRID:Addgene_138491)
